>Addgene plasmid #38170 | Phi80 JQ929581 | depositor partial sequence | sequence record 48277 | Insert sequence
GAATTCGCGGCCGCTTCTAGAGTTATCAACGATGTCCTAATTTCGACGGAAGGTCACAATAACGGGCTAC
GGCTACTTCATGTTGTTCAACGTAGGTTTCTTTATCAGCTTCTTTAATACGTTCTAAGCGACGATCAACA
TAGTATACTCCAGGCATTTTAAGGTTTTTAGCGGGTTTTTTGGAACGATAGGTTGTTTTCAGGTTGCAGA
TTAAATGACCGCCTCCAACTAATTTCAGTGCCATGTCTGCGCGTCCTTCTAAGCCACCGTCCGCAGGATA
TAAGGTTTCTGTTGATGCTTCCCAACCAAGAGTTTTTTTTTGCATTACGGGTCCGTTACTCGGGAAATTT
ACGCCACGGATTTTAACATTGTAAATCAGACAGCCATCTTGTAAACTCGTATCTTGAGTTGCTGTAAGTA
CACCGCCATCTTCATAAGTTGTTACACGTTCCCAGGTAAAGCCTTCAGGAAAGGACTGTTTAAAAAAGTC
AGGAATGCCTTGGGTGTGATTGATAAAAGTTTTAGACCCGTACATAAAGCTCGTTGCGAGAATGTCAAAC
GCAAAGGGCAGGGGTCCACCTTCAACTGCTTTGATGCGCATTGTTTGTGTGCCTTCATATGGTTTACCTT
CACCTTCGGATGTGCATTTGAAATGATGATTGTTGACAGTACCTTCCATATATAATTTCATGTGCATATT
TTCTTTAATTAATTCTGACATTAATATATACCTCTTAATTTTTACTAGTCGGCCGGCTTGTCGACGACGG
CGGTCTCCGTCGTCAGGATCATCCGGGCCCCTCCTGAGGTGCCACCCGTGCGGCACGTTGAAGCCGATTA
GTACAATAGATTTTCTTTTGGGTATAGCGTCGTGGACAGTCATTCATCTTTCTGCCCCTCCAAAAGCAAA
AACCCGCCGAAGCGGGTTTTTACGTAAATCAGGTGAAACTGACCGATAAGCCGGTTATTCAACCCCAAAG
GTCTACTACCGTGCTAACGCTCGCTAAGGCCCGGTCCGGAAGCACGCCGTCGCTCTCGCGCCTATACAGT
TGTCACTTGACAGCTAGCTCAGTCCTAGGTATAATGCTAGCAGATGGTTAGTGTGCGTATCTGATACTTT
TATGTCTGTCCTACAACTCCAAGCGTACAGTTCAGGCCAACACCCTAGCTTTGAGAAAGTCGCGTCAGTA
AATGTCGTTTCCCTAAAGCTTACAATTTACCTCCTCGCTATTGGGTTTGTACCGTACACCACTGAGACCG
CGGTGGTTGACCAGACAAACCACGATACTAGAGAAAAGATCTTTTAAGAAGGAGATATACATATGCGTAA
AGGCGAAGAGCTGTTCACTGGTGTCGTCCCTATTCTGGTGGAACTGGATGGTGATGTCAACGGTCATAAG
TTTTCCGTGCGTGGCGAGGGTGAAGGTGACGCAACTAATGGTAAACTGACGCTGAAGTTCATCTGTACTA
CTGGTAAACTGCCGGTACCTTGGCCGACTCTGGTAACGACGCTGACTTATGGTGTTCAGTGCTTTGCTCG
TTATCCGGACCATATGAAGCAGCATGACTTCTTCAAGTCCGCCATGCCGGAAGGCTATGTGCAGGAACGC
ACGATTTCCTTTAAGGATGACGGCACGTACAAAACGCGTGCGGAAGTGAAATTTGAAGGCGATACCCTGG
TAAACCGCATTGAGCTGAAAGGCATTGACTTTAAAGAAGACGGCAATATCCTGGGCCATAAGCTGGAATA
CAATTTTAACAGCCACAATGTTTACATCACCGCCGATAAACAAAAAAATGGCATTAAAGCGAATTTTAAA
ATTCGCCACAACGTGGAGGATGGCAGCGTGCAGCTGGCTGATCACTACCAGCAAAACACTCCAATCGGTG
ATGGTCCTGTTCTGCTGCCAGACAATCACTATCTGAGCACGCAAAGCGTTCTGTCTAAAGATCCGAACGA
GAAACGCGATCATATGGTTCTGCTGGAGTTCGTAACCGCAGCGGGCATCACGCATGGTATGGATGAACTG
TACAGATGATGATACTAGAGCCAGGCATCAAATAAAACGAAAGGCTCAGTCGAAAGACTGGGCCTTTCGT
TTTATCTGTTGTTTGTCGGTGAACGCTCTCTACTAGAGTCACACTGGCTCACCTTCGGGTGGGCCTTTCT
GCGTTTATATACTAGTAGCGGCCGCTGCAG
