>Addgene plasmid #38170 | Phi80 JQ929581 | addgene partial sequence | sequence record 72832 | ColE1-Rev 5'-CCCGAAGGTGAGCCAGTGTGACTCTAG-3'
CGACAAACAACAGATAAAACGAAAGGCCCAGTCTTTCGACTGAGCCTTTCGTTTTATTTGATGCCTGGCT
CTAGTATCATCATCTGTACAGTTCATCCATACCATGCGTGATGCCCGCTGCGGTTACGAACTCCAGCAGA
ACCATATGATCGCGTTTCTCGTTCGGATCTTTAGACAGAACGCTTTGCGTGCTCAGATAGTGATTGTCTG
GCAGCAGAACAGGACCATCACCGATTGGAGTGTTTTGCTGGTAGTGATCAGCCAGCTGCACGCTGCCATC
CTCCACGTTGTGGCGAATTTTAAAATTCGCTTTAATGCCATTTTTTTGTTTATCGGCGGTGATGTAAACA
TTGTGGCTGTTAAAATTGTATTCCAGCTTATGGCCCAGGATATTGCCGTCTTCTTTAAAGTCAATGCCTT
TCAGCTCAATGCGGTTTACCAGGGTATCGCCTTCAAATTTCACTTCCGCACGCGTTTTGTACGTGCCGTC
ATCCTTAAAGGAAATCGTGCGTTCCTGCACATAGCCTTCCGGCATGGCGGACTTGAAGAAGTCATGCTGC
TTCATATGGTCCGGATAACGAGCAAAGCACTGAACACCATAAGTCAGCGTCGTTACCAGAGTCGGCCAAG
GTACCGGCAGTTTACCAGTAGTACAGATGAACTTCAGCGTCAGTTTACCATTAGTTGCGTCACCTTCACC
CTCGCCACGCACGGAAAACTTATGACCGTTGACATCACCATCCAGTTCCACCAGAATAGGGACGACACCA
GTGAACAGCTCTTCGCCTTTACGCATATGTATATCTCCTTCTTAAAAGATCTTTTCTCTAGTATCGTGGT
TTGTCTGGTCAACCACCGCGGTCTCAGTGGTGTACGGTACAAACCCAATAGCGAGGAGGTAAATTGTAAG
CTTTAGGGAAACGACATTTACTGACGCGACTTTCTCAAAGCTAGGGTGTTGGCCTGAACTGTACGCTTGG
AGTTGTAGGACAGACATAAAAGTATCAGATACGCACACTAACCATCTGCTAGCATTATACCTAGGACTGA
