[The description below was written by a language model from this plasmid's Addgene catalogue record.]
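Description:
Phi80 JQ929581 is a synthetic-biology integration vector designed for single-copy insertion into the Escherichia coli chromosome. It is built on a Phi80 backbone of the conditional-replication, integration type. It carries an R6K origin of replication, which depends on the pir-encoded Pi protein, so the plasmid is maintained only in pir-expressing host strains (the record specifies pir2+). Selection is with kanamycin, and the copy number is not recorded. In an ordinary E. coli strain the plasmid cannot replicate. Kanamycin-resistant clones therefore arise only when it integrates into the genome, which the depositor notes is achieved by transforming a strain that carries the helper plasmid pAH123. In that published system, the helper supplies the phage phi80 integrase that directs insertion at the chromosomal phi80 attachment site.

The payload consists of two synthetic fluorescent reporter genes, the far-red protein mKate2 (about 850 bp) and the green Superfolder GFP (about 812 bp), together with a pair of recombinase attachment sites. The depositor describes the construct as being in the "BP" state, meaning the sites are present as attB and attP rather than as the recombined attL/attR products. The associated publication concerns rewritable digital data storage in living cells through controlled recombination directionality. This suggests that the att sites form a recombinase-addressable DNA register and that the two reporters provide a red-versus-green readout of its state. The record does not state the promoter, the exact arrangement of the att sites relative to the reporters, or which serine integrase acts on them. No feature table was supplied to confirm these details.
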