Addgene plasmid #38170: Phi80 JQ929581
Depositing lab: Drew Endy. Depositing organization: Stanford University. Publication: Rewritable digital data storage in live cells via engineered control of recombination directionality. Bonnet J, Subsoontorn P, Endy D. Proc Natl Acad Sci U S A. 2012 Jun 5;109(23):8884-9. Epub 2012 May 21. 10.1073/pnas.1202344109 PubMed 22615351.
Backbone
  Vector backbone: Phi80
  Vector type: Synthetic Biology ; Integration vector
Growth in bacteria
  Bacterial resistance: Kanamycin, 50 μg/mL
  Growth temperature: 37°C
  Growth strain: pir2+
  Copy number: Unknown
Gene/Insert 1
  Gene/Insert name: mKate2
  Species: Synthetic
  Insert size (bp): 850
  Cloning method: Unknown
  Sequencing primers: 5′ EGFP-N; 3′ EGFP-C
Gene/Insert 2
  Gene/Insert name: Superfolder GFP
  Species: Synthetic
  Insert size (bp): 812
Terms and licenses: Academic/Nonprofit Terms; Industry Terms: Not Available to Industry
Depositor comments: This construct has attB and attP sites (BP). To integrate on your favorite E.coli strain, transform in strain containing the pAH123 plasmid (Haldimann et al., J of Bacteriology 2001). Contains a R6K origin of replication, will only replicate in pir2+ strains.
How to cite: Phi80 JQ929581 was a gift from Drew Endy (Addgene plasmid # 38170 ; http://n2t.net/addgene:38170 ; RRID:Addgene_38170)
